Addgene plasmid #166578: t1-435
Purpose: For expression of human talin head (residues 1-435) in E. coli. N-terminal His6-tag, Xpress-epitope (DLYDDDDK) and enterokinase cleavage site for tag removal.
Depositing lab: Vesa Hytönen. Depositing organization: Tampere University, BioMediTech. Publication: Crystal structure of the FERM-folded talin head reveals the determinants for integrin binding. Zhang P, Azizi L, Kukkurainen S, Gao T, Baikoghli M, Jacquier MC, Sun Y, Maatta JAE, Cheng RH, Wehrle-Haller B, Hytonen VP, Wu J. Proc Natl Acad Sci U S A. 2020 Dec 22;117(51):32402-32412. doi: 10.1073/pnas.2014583117. Epub 2020 Dec 7. PubMed 33288722.
Backbone
  Vector backbone: pTrcHis C
  Backbone manufacturer: Thermo Fisher Scientific, Carlsbad, CA
  Total vector size (bp): 5734
  Modifications to backbone: includes an N-terminal hexahistidine tag (MGGSHHHHHHGMASMTGGQQMGRDLYDDDD- KDRWIRPRA) before the insert.
  Vector type: Bacterial Expression
Growth in bacteria
  Bacterial resistance: Ampicillin, 100 μg/mL
  Growth temperature: 37°C
  Growth strain: DH5alpha
  Growth instructions: Use BL21-Star (DE3), or other suitable strain for expression. 37C for 5h growing after induction. At lower temperature can be O/N. IPTG as the inducing agent
  Copy number: High Copy
Gene/Insert
  Gene/Insert name: Tln1 Head (1-435)
  Species: H. sapiens (human)
  Insert size (bp): 1305
  Mutation: residues 1-435 only
  Entrez Gene: TLN1 (a.k.a. ILWEQ, TLN, talin-1)
  Tag / fusion protein: His6-tag, Xpress-epitope (DLYDDDDK) and enterokinase cleavage site (N terminal on insert)
Terms and licenses: Academic/Nonprofit Terms; Industry Terms: Not Available to Industry
How to cite: t1-435 was a gift from Vesa Hytönen (Addgene plasmid # 166578 ; http://n2t.net/addgene:166578 ; RRID:Addgene_166578)
