[The description below was written by a language model from this plasmid's Addgene catalogue record and pLannotate feature annotations shown in this document.]
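Description:
t1-435 is a 5,734 bp bacterial expression plasmid built on the pTrcHis C backbone for producing the head domain of human talin-1 (TLN1, residues 1-435) in E. coli. It replicates from a high-copy ColE1/pMB1-type origin and is selected with ampicillin through the β-lactamase (AmpR) gene. The backbone also retains the pBR322 bom region and only a fragment of rop. A complete lacI gene driven by the lacIq promoter is carried on the plasmid, so it supplies its own lac repressor rather than depending on the host.

Expression is driven by the trc promoter, a strong trp/lac hybrid, followed by a lac operator that keeps transcription repressed until IPTG is added. Downstream lie the rrnG antiterminator and a short minicistron with a ribosome binding site, both intended to improve transcription and translation of the following open reading frame. The 1,305 bp talin insert is fused to an N-terminal leader consisting of a hexahistidine tag for metal-affinity purification, the T7 gene 10 leader peptide, and the Xpress epitope, which includes an enterokinase recognition site that allows the tags to be cleaved off after purification. The short stretch annotated as a capTEV fragment most likely reflects the His-tag portion of this leader rather than a full composite tag. Transcription ends at the rrnB T1 and T2 terminators, which follow a 5S rRNA segment. The annotated tet promoter and yciV fragments, and a reverse-oriented SP6 promoter just after the insert, appear to have no role in expression.

The record associates the plasmid with structural work on the FERM-folded talin head and its binding to integrins, which fits its use for producing purified recombinant protein.
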