Features (pLannotate 1.2.2; 21 found; start..end, strand, type, name):
      3..20      +  promoter       tet promoter (fragment): E. coli promoter for tetracycline efflux protein gene
     16..117     -  CDS            yciV (fragment): RNAAM_ECOLI - Also known as trpH From Escherichia coli (strain K12).
    193..222     +  promoter       trc promoter: strong E. coli promoter; hybrid between the trp and lac UV5 promoters
    230..246     +  protein_bind   lac operator: The lac repressor binds to the lac operator to inhibit transcription in E. coli. This inhibition can be relieved by adding lactose or isopropyl-β-D-thiogalactopyranoside (IPTG). lac repressor encoded by lacI
    263..332     +  misc_feature   rrnG antiterminator: antiterminator from the E. coli rrnG leader region (Berg et al., 1989)
    383..409     +  CDS            minicistron: synthetic cistron containing a ribosome binding site (Shine-Dalgarno sequence), for enhancing the bacterial expression of a downstream cistron (Schoner, 1997) This first cistron should terminate 3 bp upstream of the ATG for the second cistron.
    425..445     +  CDS            capTEV™ (fragment): composite tag for in vivo biotinylation, TEV protease cleavage, and 6xHis tagging
    446..478     +  CDS            T7 tag (gene 10 leader): leader peptide from bacteriophage T7 gene 10 promotes efficient translation in E. coli
    482..505     +  CDS            Xpress™ tag: Xpress™ epitope tag, including an enterokinase recognition and cleavage site
    530..1834    +  CDS            TLN1 (fragment): TLN1_HUMAN - Also known as KIAA1027, TLN. Experimental evidence at protein level: Swiss-Prot protein existence level 1. Probably involved in connections of major cytoskeletal structures to the plasma membrane. High molecular weight cytoskeletal protein concentrated at regions of cell-substratum contact and, in lymphocytes, at cell-cell contacts (By similarity). From Homo sapiens (Human).
   1857..1875    -  promoter       SP6 promoter: promoter for bacteriophage SP6 RNA polymerase
   1969..2084    +  ncRNA          5S rRNA: Accession: RF00001 - 5S ribosomal RNA
   2088..2174    +  terminator     rrnB T1 terminator: Escherichia coli rrnB; transcription terminator T1 from the E. coli rrnB gene
   2266..2293    +  terminator     rrnB T2 terminator: transcription terminator T2 from the E. coli rrnB gene
   2312..2403    +  promoter       AmpR promoter: bla
   2404..3264    +  CDS            AmpR: β-lactamase; bla; confers resistance to ampicillin, carbenicillin, and related antibiotics
   3435..4023    +  rep_origin     ori: high-copy-number ColE1/pMB1/pBR322/pUC origin of replication
   4209..4349    -  misc_feature   bom: basis of mobility region from pBR322
   4451..4491    -  CDS            rop (fragment): Rop protein, which maintains plasmids at low copy number; rop
   4535..4612    +  promoter       lacIq promoter: lacI (mutant); In the lacIq allele, a single base change in the promoter boosts expression of the lacI gene about 10-fold.
   4613..5695    +  CDS            lacI: lac repressor; lacI; The lac repressor binds to the lac operator to inhibit transcription in E. coli. This inhibition can be relieved by adding lactose or isopropyl-β-D-thiogalactopyranoside (IPTG).
>Addgene plasmid #166578 | t1-435 | addgene full sequence | sequence record 330255 | Addgene NGS Result
GTTTGACAGCTTATCATCGACTGCACGGTGCACCAATGCTTCTGGCGTCAGGCAGCCATCGGAAGCTGTG
GTATGGCTGTGCAGGTCGTAAATCACTGCATAATTCGTGTCGCTCAAGGCGCACTCCCGTTCTGGATAAT
GTTTTTTGCGCCGACATCATAACGGTTCTGGCAAATATTCTGAAATGAGCTGTTGACAATTAATCATCCG
GCTCGTATAATGTGTGGAATTGTGAGCGGATAACAATTTCACACAGGAAACAGCGCCGCTGAGAAAAAGC
GAAGCGGCACTGCTCTTTAACAATTTATCAGACAATCTGTGTGGGCACTCGACCGGAATTATCGATTAAC
TTTATTATTAAAAATTAAAGAGGTATATATTAATGTATCGATTAAATAAGGAGGAATAAACCATGGGGGG
TTCTCATCATCATCATCATCATGGTATGGCTAGCATGACTGGTGGACAGCAAATGGGTCGGGATCTGTAC
GACGATGACGATAAGGATCGATGGATCCGACCTCGAGCCATGGTTGCACTTTCACTGAAGATCAGCATTG
GGAATGTGGTGAAGACGATGCAGTTTGAGCCGTCTACCATGGTGTACGACGCCTGCCGCATCATTCGTGA
GCGGATCCCAGAGGCCCCAGCTGGTCCTCCCAGCGACTTTGGGCTCTTTCTGTCAGATGATGACCCCAAA
AAGGGTATATGGCTGGAGGCTGGGAAAGCTTTGGACTACTACATGCTCCGAAATGGGGACACTATGGAGT
ACAGGAAGAAACAGAGACCCCTGAAGATCCGTATGCTGGATGGAACTGTGAAGACGATCATGGTGGATGA
CTCTAAGACTGTCACTGACATGCTCATGACCATCTGTGCCCGCATTGGCATCACCAATCATGATGAATAT
TCATTGGTTCGAGAGCTGATGGAAGAGAAAAAGGAGGAAATAACAGGGACCTTAAGAAAGGACAAGACAT
TGCTGCGAGATGAAAAGAAGATGGAGAAACTAAAGCAGAAATTGCACACAGATGATGAGTTGAACTGGCT
GGACCATGGTCGGACACTGAGGGAGCAGGGTGTAGAGGAGCACGAGACGCTGCTGCTGCGGAGGAAGTTC
TTTTACTCAGACCAGAATGTGGATTCCCGGGACCCTGTACAGCTGAACCTCCTGTATGTGCAGGCACGAG
ATGACATCCTGAATGGCTCCCACCCTGTCTCCTTTGACAAGGCCTGTGAGTTTGCTGGCTTCCAATGCCA
GATCCAGTTTGGGCCCCACAATGAGCAGAAGCACAAGGCTGGCTTCCTTGACCTGAAGGACTTCCTGCCC
AAGGAGTATGTGAAGCAGAAGGGAGAGCGTAAGATCTTCCAGGCACACAAGAATTGTGGGCAGATGAGTG
AGATTGAGGCCAAGGTCCGCTACGTGAAGCTAGCCCGTTCTCTCAAGACTTACGGTGTCTCCTTCTTCCT
GGTGAAGGAAAAAATGAAAGGGAAGAACAAGCTAGTGCCCAGGCTTCTGGGCATCACCAAGGAGTGTGTG
ATGCGAGTGGATGAGAAGACCAAGGAAGTGATCCAGGAGTGGAACCTCACCAACATCAAACGCTGGGCTG
CGTCTCCCAAAAGCTTCACCCTGGATTTTGGAGATTACCAAGATGGCTATTACTCAGTACAGACAACTGA
AGGGGAGCAGATTGCACAGCTCATTGCCGGCTACATCGATATCATCCTGAAGAAGAAAAAAAGCAAGGAT
CACTTTGGGCTGGAAGGAGATGAGGAGTCTACTATGCTGGAGGACTCAGTGTCCCCCAAAAAGTCAACAG
TCCTGCAGCAGCAATAATGAGTCTAGAGGGCCCTATTCTATAGTGTCACCTAAATGCTAAAGCTTGGCTG
TTTTGGCGGATGAGAGAAGATTTTCAGCCTGATACAGATTAAATCAGAACGCAGAAGCGGTCTGATAAAA
CAGAATTTGCCTGGCGGCAGTAGCGCGGTGGTCCCACCTGACCCCATGCCGAACTCAGAAGTGAAACGCC
GTAGCGCCGATGGTAGTGTGGGGTCTCCCCATGCGAGAGTAGGGAACTGCCAGGCATCAAATAAAACGAA
AGGCTCAGTCGAAAGACTGGGCCTTTCGTTTTATCTGTTGTTTGTCGGTGAACGCTCTCCTGAGTAGGAC
AAATCCGCCGGGAGCGGATTTGAACGTTGCGAAGCAACGGCCCGGAGGGTGGCGGGCAGGACGCCCGCCA
TAAACTGCCAGGCATCAAATTAAGCAGAAGGCCATCCTGACGGATGGCCTTTTTGCGTTTCTACAAACTC
TTTTGTTTATTTTTCTAAATACATTCAAATATGTATCCGCTCATGAGACAATAACCCTGATAAATGCTTC
AATAATATTGAAAAAGGAAGAGTATGAGTATTCAACATTTCCGTGTCGCCCTTATTCCCTTTTTTGCGGC
ATTTTGCCTTCCTGTTTTTGCTCACCCAGAAACGCTGGTGAAAGTAAAAGATGCTGAAGATCAGTTGGGT
GCACGAGTGGGTTACATCGAACTGGATCTCAACAGCGGTAAGATCCTTGAGAGTTTTCGCCCCGAAGAAC
GTTTTCCAATGATGAGCACTTTTAAAGTTCTGCTATGTGGCGCGGTATTATCCCGTGTTGACGCCGGGCA
AGAGCAACTCGGTCGCCGCATACACTATTCTCAGAATGACTTGGTTGAGTACTCACCAGTCACAGAAAAG
CATCTTACGGATGGCATGACAGTAAGAGAATTATGCAGTGCTGCCATAACCATGAGTGATAACACTGCGG
CCAACTTACTTCTGACAACGATCGGAGGACCGAAGGAGCTAACCGCTTTTTTGCACAACATGGGGGATCA
TGTAACTCGCCTTGATCGTTGGGAACCGGAGCTGAATGAAGCCATACCAAACGACGAGCGTGACACCACG
ATGCCTGTAGCAATGGCAACAACGTTGCGCAAACTATTAACTGGCGAACTACTTACTCTAGCTTCCCGGC
AACAATTAATAGACTGGATGGAGGCGGATAAAGTTGCAGGACCACTTCTGCGCTCGGCCCTTCCGGCTGG
CTGGTTTATTGCTGATAAATCTGGAGCCGGTGAGCGTGGGTCTCGCGGTATCATTGCAGCACTGGGGCCA
GATGGTAAGCCCTCCCGTATCGTAGTTATCTACACGACGGGGAGTCAGGCAACTATGGATGAACGAAATA
GACAGATCGCTGAGATAGGTGCCTCACTGATTAAGCATTGGTAACTGTCAGACCAAGTTTACTCATATAT
ACTTTAGATTGATTTAAAACTTCATTTTTAATTTAAAAGGATCTAGGTGAAGATCCTTTTTGATAATCTC
ATGACCAAAATCCCTTAACGTGAGTTTTCGTTCCACTGAGCGTCAGACCCCGTAGAAAAGATCAAAGGAT
CTTCTTGAGATCCTTTTTTTCTGCGCGTAATCTGCTGCTTGCAAACAAAAAAACCACCGCTACCAGCGGT
GGTTTGTTTGCCGGATCAAGAGCTACCAACTCTTTTTCCGAAGGTAACTGGCTTCAGCAGAGCGCAGATA
CCAAATACTGTCCTTCTAGTGTAGCCGTAGTTAGGCCACCACTTCAAGAACTCTGTAGCACCGCCTACAT
ACCTCGCTCTGCTAATCCTGTTACCAGTGGCTGCTGCCAGTGGCGATAAGTCGTGTCTTACCGGGTTGGA
CTCAAGACGATAGTTACCGGATAAGGCGCAGCGGTCGGGCTGAACGGGGGGTTCGTGCACACAGCCCAGC
TTGGAGCGAACGACCTACACCGAACTGAGATACCTACAGCGTGAGCTATGAGAAAGCGCCACGCTTCCCG
AAGGGAGAAAGGCGGACAGGTATCCGGTAAGCGGCAGGGTCGGAACAGGAGAGCGCACGAGGGAGCTTCC
AGGGGGAAACGCCTGGTATCTTTATAGTCCTGTCGGGTTTCGCCACCTCTGACTTGAGCGTCGATTTTTG
TGATGCTCGTCAGGGGGGCGGAGCCTATGGAAAAACGCCAGCAACGCGGCCTTTTTACGGTTCCTGGCCT
TTTGCTGGCCTTTTGCTCACATGTTCTTTCCTGCGTTATCCCCTGATTCTGTGGATAACCGTATTACCGC
CTTTGAGTGAGCTGATACCGCTCGCCGCAGCCGAACGACCGAGCGCAGCGAGTCAGTGAGCGAGGAAGCG
GAAGAGCGCCTGATGCGGTATTTTCTCCTTACGCATCTGTGCGGTATTTCACACCGCATATGGTGCACTC
TCAGTACAATCTGCTCTGATGCCGCATAGTTAAGCCAGTATACACTCCGCTATCGCTACGTGACTGGGTC
ATGGCTGCGCCCCGACACCCGCCAACACCCGCTGACGCGCCCTGACGGGCTTGTCTGCTCCCGGCATCCG
CTTACAGACAAGCTGTGACCGTCTCCGGGAGCTGCATGTGTCAGAGGTTTTCACCGTCATCACCGAAACG
CGCGAGGCAGCAGATCAATTCGCGCGCGAAGGCGAAGCGGCATGCATTTACGTTGACACCATCGAATGGT
GCAAAACCTTTCGCGGTATGGCATGATAGCGCCCGGAAGAGAGTCAATTCAGGGTGGTGAATGTGAAACC
AGTAACGTTATACGATGTCGCAGAGTATGCCGGTGTCTCTTATCAGACCGTTTCCCGCGTGGTGAACCAG
GCCAGCCACGTTTCTGCGAAAACGCGGGAAAAAGTGGAAGCGGCGATGGCGGAGCTGAATTACATTCCCA
ACCGCGTGGCACAACAACTGGCGGGCAAACAGTCGTTGCTGATTGGCGTTGCCACCTCCAGTCTGGCCCT
GCACGCGCCGTCGCAAATTGTCGCGGCGATTAAATCTCGCGCCGATCAACTGGGTGCCAGCGTGGTGGTG
TCGATGGTAGAACGAAGCGGCGTCGAAGCCTGTAAAGCGGCGGTGCACAATCTTCTCGCGCAACGCGTCA
GTGGGCTGATCATTAACTATCCGCTGGATGACCAGGATGCCATTGCTGTGGAAGCTGCCTGCACTAATGT
TCCGGCGTTATTTCTTGATGTCTCTGACCAGACACCCATCAACAGTATTATTTTCTCCCATGAAGACGGT
ACGCGACTGGGCGTGGAGCATCTGGTCGCATTGGGTCACCAGCAAATCGCGCTGTTAGCGGGCCCATTAA
GTTCTGTCTCGGCGCGTCTGCGTCTGGCTGGCTGGCATAAATATCTCACTCGCAATCAAATTCAGCCGAT
AGCGGAACGGGAAGGCGACTGGAGTGCCATGTCCGGTTTTCAACAAACCATGCAAATGCTGAATGAGGGC
ATCGTTCCCACTGCGATGCTGGTTGCCAACGATCAGATGGCGCTGGGCGCAATGCGCGCCATTACCGAGT
CCGGGCTGCGCGTTGGTGCGGATATCTCGGTAGTGGGATACGACGATACCGAAGACAGCTCATGTTATAT
CCCGCCGTTAACCACCATCAAACAGGATTTTCGCCTGCTGGGGCAAACCAGCGTGGACCGCTTGCTGCAA
CTCTCTCAGGGCCAGGCGGTGAAGGGCAATCAGCTGTTGCCCGTCTCACTGGTGAAAAGAAAAACCACCC
TGGCGCCCAATACGCAAACCGCCTCTCCCCGCGCGTTGGCCGATTCATTAATGCAGCTGGCACGACAGGT
TTCCCGACTGGAAAGCGGGCAGTGAGCGCAACGCAATTAATGTAAGTTAGCGCGAATTGATCTG
